>Addgene plasmid #101732 | px459 EQR | depositor full sequence | sequence record 196598 | px459 EQR sequence 9174 bps
GAGGGCCTATTTCCCATGATTCCTTCATATTTGCATATACGATACAAGGCTGTTAGAGAGATAATTGGAA
TTAATTTGACTGTAAACACAAAGATATTAGTACAAAATACGTGACGTAGAAAGTAATAATTTCTTGGGTA
GTTTGCAGTTTTAAAATTATGTTTTAAAATGGACTATCATATGCTTACCGTAACTTGAAAGTATTTCGAT
TTCTTGGCTTTATATATCTTGTGGAAAGGACGAAACACCGGGTCTTCGAGAAGACCTGTTTTAGAGCTAG
AAATAGCAAGTTAAAATAAGGCTAGTCCGTTATCAACTTGAAAAAGTGGCACCGAGTCGGTGCTTTTTTG
TTTTAGAGCTAGAAATAGCAAGTTAAAATAAGGCTAGTCCGTTTTTAGCGCGTGCGCCAATTCTGCAGAC
AAATGGCTCTAGAGGTACCCGTTACATAACTTACGGTAAATGGCCCGCCTGGCTGACCGCCCAACGACCC
CCGCCCATTGACGTCAATAGTAACGCCAATAGGGACTTTCCATTGACGTCAATGGGTGGAGTATTTACGG
TAAACTGCCCACTTGGCAGTACATCAAGTGTATCATATGCCAAGTACGCCCCCTATTGACGTCAATGACG
GTAAATGGCCCGCCTGGCATTGTGCCCAGTACATGACCTTATGGGACTTTCCTACTTGGCAGTACATCTA
CGTATTAGTCATCGCTATTACCATGGTCGAGGTGAGCCCCACGTTCTGCTTCACTCTCCCCATCTCCCCC
CCCTCCCCACCCCCAATTTTGTATTTATTTATTTTTTAATTATTTTGTGCAGCGATGGGGGCGGGGGGGG
GGGGGGGGCGCGCGCCAGGCGGGGCGGGGCGGGGCGAGGGGCGGGGCGGGGCGAGGCGGAGAGGTGCGGC
GGCAGCCAATCAGAGCGGCGCGCTCCGAAAGTTTCCTTTTATGGCGAGGCGGCGGCGGCGGCGGCCCTAT
AAAAAGCGAAGCGCGCGGCGGGCGGGAGTCGCTGCGCGCTGCCTTCGCCCCGTGCCCCGCTCCGCCGCCG
CCTCGCGCCGCCCGCCCCGGCTCTGACTGACCGCGTTACTCCCACAGGTGAGCGGGCGGGACGGCCCTTC
TCCTCCGGGCTGTAATTAGCTGAGCAAGAGGTAAGGGTTTAAGGGATGGTTGGTTGGTGGGGTATTAATG
TTTAATTACCTGGAGCACCTGCCTGAAATCACTTTTTTTCAGGTTGGACCGGTGCCACCATGGACTATAA
GGACCACGACGGAGACTACAAGGATCATGATATTGATTACAAAGACGATGACGATAAGATGGCCCCAAAG
AAGAAGCGGAAGGTCGGTATCCACGGAGTCCCAGCAGCCGACAAGAAGTACAGCATCGGCCTGGACATCG
GCACCAACTCTGTGGGCTGGGCCGTGATCACCGACGAGTACAAGGTGCCCAGCAAGAAATTCAAGGTGCT
GGGCAACACCGACCGGCACAGCATCAAGAAGAACCTGATCGGAGCCCTGCTGTTCGACAGCGGCGAAACA
GCCGAGGCCACCCGGCTGAAGAGAACCGCCAGAAGAAGATACACCAGACGGAAGAACCGGATCTGCTATC
TGCAAGAGATCTTCAGCAACGAGATGGCCAAGGTGGACGACAGCTTCTTCCACAGACTGGAAGAGTCCTT
CCTGGTGGAAGAGGATAAGAAGCACGAGCGGCACCCCATCTTCGGCAACATCGTGGACGAGGTGGCCTAC
CACGAGAAGTACCCCACCATCTACCACCTGAGAAAGAAACTGGTGGACAGCACCGACAAGGCCGACCTGC
GGCTGATCTATCTGGCCCTGGCCCACATGATCAAGTTCCGGGGCCACTTCCTGATCGAGGGCGACCTGAA
CCCCGACAACAGCGACGTGGACAAGCTGTTCATCCAGCTGGTGCAGACCTACAACCAGCTGTTCGAGGAA
AACCCCATCAACGCCAGCGGCGTGGACGCCAAGGCCATCCTGTCTGCCAGACTGAGCAAGAGCAGACGGC
TGGAAAATCTGATCGCCCAGCTGCCCGGCGAGAAGAAGAATGGCCTGTTCGGAAACCTGATTGCCCTGAG
CCTGGGCCTGACCCCCAACTTCAAGAGCAACTTCGACCTGGCCGAGGATGCCAAACTGCAGCTGAGCAAG
GACACCTACGACGACGACCTGGACAACCTGCTGGCCCAGATCGGCGACCAGTACGCCGACCTGTTTCTGG
CCGCCAAGAACCTGTCCGACGCCATCCTGCTGAGCGACATCCTGAGAGTGAACACCGAGATCACCAAGGC
CCCCCTGAGCGCCTCTATGATCAAGAGATACGACGAGCACCACCAGGACCTGACCCTGCTGAAAGCTCTC
GTGCGGCAGCAGCTGCCTGAGAAGTACAAAGAGATTTTCTTCGACCAGAGCAAGAACGGCTACGCCGGCT
ACATTGACGGCGGAGCCAGCCAGGAAGAGTTCTACAAGTTCATCAAGCCCATCCTGGAAAAGATGGACGG
CACCGAGGAACTGCTCGTGAAGCTGAACAGAGAGGACCTGCTGCGGAAGCAGCGGACCTTCGACAACGGC
AGCATCCCCCACCAGATCCACCTGGGAGAGCTGCACGCCATTCTGCGGCGGCAGGAAGATTTTTACCCAT
TCCTGAAGGACAACCGGGAAAAGATCGAGAAGATCCTGACCTTCCGCATCCCCTACTACGTGGGCCCTCT
GGCCAGGGGAAACAGCAGATTCGCCTGGATGACCAGAAAGAGCGAGGAAACCATCACCCCCTGGAACTTC
GAGGAAGTGGTGGACAAGGGCGCTTCCGCCCAGAGCTTCATCGAGCGGATGACCAACTTCGATAAGAACC
TGCCCAACGAGAAGGTGCTGCCCAAGCACAGCCTGCTGTACGAGTACTTCACCGTGTATAACGAGCTGAC
CAAAGTGAAATACGTGACCGAGGGAATGAGAAAGCCCGCCTTCCTGAGCGGCGAGCAGAAAAAGGCCATC
GTGGACCTGCTGTTCAAGACCAACCGGAAAGTGACCGTGAAGCAGCTGAAAGAGGACTACTTCAAGAAAA
TCGAGTGCTTCGACTCCGTGGAAATCTCCGGCGTGGAAGATCGGTTCAACGCCTCCCTGGGCACATACCA
CGATCTGCTGAAAATTATCAAGGACAAGGACTTCCTGGACAATGAGGAAAACGAGGACATTCTGGAAGAT
ATAGTGTTGACTCTTACCCTCTTTGAAGATCGGGAAATGATTGAGGAAAGACTAAAAACATACGCTCACC
TGTTCGACGATAAGGTTATGAAACAGTTAAAGAGGCGTCGCTATACGGGCTGGGGACGATTGTCGCGGAA
ACTTATCAACGGGATAAGAGACAAGCAAAGTGGTAAAACTATTCTCGATTTTCTAAAGAGCGACGGCTTC
GCCAATAGGAACTTTATGCAGCTGATCCATGATGACTCTTTAACCTTCAAAGAGGATATACAAAAGGCAC
AGGTTTCCGGACAAGGGGACTCATTGCACGAACATATTGCGAATCTTGCTGGTTCGCCAGCCATCAAAAA
GGGCATACTCCAGACAGTCAAAGTAGTGGATGAGCTAGTTAAGGTCATGGGACGTCACAAACCGGAAAAC
ATTGTAATCGAGATGGCACGCGAAAATCAAACGACTCAGAAGGGGCAAAAAAACAGTCGAGAGCGGATGA
AGAGAATAGAAGAGGGTATTAAAGAACTGGGCAGCCAGATCTTAAAGGAGCATCCTGTGGAAAATACCCA
ATTGCAGAACGAGAAACTTTACCTCTATTACCTACAAAATGGAAGGGACATGTATGTTGATCAGGAACTG
GACATAAACCGTTTATCTGATTACGACGTCGATCACATTGTACCCCAATCCTTTTTGAAGGACGATTCAA
TCGACAATAAAGTGCTTACACGCTCGGATAAGAACCGAGGGAAAAGTGACAATGTTCCAAGCGAGGAAGT
CGTAAAGAAAATGAAGAACTATTGGCGGCAGCTCCTAAATGCGAAACTGATAACGCAAAGAAAGTTCGAT
AACTTAACTAAAGCTGAGAGGGGTGGCTTGTCTGAACTTGACAAGGCCGGATTTATTAAACGTCAGCTCG
TGGAAACCCGCCAAATCACAAAGCATGTTGCACAGATACTAGATTCCCGAATGAATACGAAATACGACGA
GAACGATAAGCTGATTCGGGAAGTCAAAGTAATCACTTTAAAGTCAAAATTGGTGTCGGACTTCAGAAAG
GATTTTCAATTCTATAAAGTTAGGGAGATAAATAACTACCACCATGCGCACGACGCTTATCTTAATGCCG
TCGTAGGGACCGCACTCATTAAGAAATACCCGAAGCTAGAAAGTGAGTTTGTGTATGGTGATTACAAAGT
TTATGACGTCCGTAAGATGATCGCGAAAAGCGAACAGGAGATAGGCAAGGCTACAGCCAAATACTTCTTT
TATTCTAACATTATGAATTTCTTTAAGACGGAAATCACTCTGGCAAACGGAGAGATACGCAAACGACCTT
TAATTGAAACCAATGGGGAGACAGGTGAAATCGTATGGGATAAGGGCCGGGACTTCGCGACGGTGAGAAA
AGTTTTGTCCATGCCCCAAGTCAACATAGTAAAGAAAACTGAGGTGCAGACCGGAGGGTTTTCAAAGGAA
TCGATTCTTCCAAAAAGGAATAGTGATAAGCTCATCGCTCGTAAAAAGGACTGGGACCCGAAAAAGTACG
GTGGCTTCGAGAGCCCTACAGTTGCCTATTCTGTCCTAGTAGTGGCAAAAGTTGAGAAGGGAAAATCCAA
GAAACTGAAGTCAGTCAAAGAATTATTGGGGATAACGATTATGGAGCGCTCGTCTTTTGAAAAGAACCCC
ATCGACTTCCTTGAGGCGAAAGGTTACAAGGAAGTAAAAAAGGATCTCATAATTAAACTACCAAAGTATA
GTCTGTTTGAGTTAGAAAATGGCCGAAAACGGATGTTGGCTAGCGCCGGAGAGCTTCAAAAGGGGAACGA
ACTCGCACTACCGTCTAAATACGTGAATTTCCTGTATTTAGCGTCCCATTACGAGAAGTTGAAAGGTTCA
CCTGAAGATAACGAACAGAAGCAACTTTTTGTTGAGCAGCACAAACATTATCTCGACGAAATCATAGAGC
AAATTTCGGAATTCAGTAAGAGAGTCATCCTAGCTGATGCCAATCTGGACAAAGTATTAAGCGCATACAA
CAAGCACAGGGATAAACCCATACGTGAGCAGGCGGAAAATATTATCCATTTGTTTACTCTTACCAACCTC
GGCGCTCCAGCCGCATTCAAGTATTTTGACACAACGATAGATCGCAAACAGTACAGATCTACCAAGGAGG
TGCTAGACGCGACACTGATTCACCAATCCATCACGGGATTATATGAAACTCGGATAGATTTGTCACAGCT
TGGGGGTGACAAAAGGCCGGCGGCCACGAAAAAGGCCGGCCAGGCAAAAAAGAAAAAGGAATTCGGCAGT
GGAGAGGGCAGAGGAAGTCTGCTAACATGCGGTGACGTCGAGGAGAATCCTGGCCCAATGACCGAGTACA
AGCCCACGGTGCGCCTCGCCACCCGCGACGACGTCCCCAGGGCCGTACGCACCCTCGCCGCCGCGTTCGC
CGACTACCCCGCCACGCGCCACACCGTCGATCCGGACCGCCACATCGAGCGGGTCACCGAGCTGCAAGAA
CTCTTCCTCACGCGCGTCGGGCTCGACATCGGCAAGGTGTGGGTCGCGGACGACGGCGCCGCGGTGGCGG
TCTGGACCACGCCGGAGAGCGTCGAAGCGGGGGCGGTGTTCGCCGAGATCGGCCCGCGCATGGCCGAGTT
GAGCGGTTCCCGGCTGGCCGCGCAGCAACAGATGGAAGGCCTCCTGGCGCCGCACCGGCCCAAGGAGCCC
GCGTGGTTCCTGGCCACCGTCGGAGTCTCGCCCGACCACCAGGGCAAGGGTCTGGGCAGCGCCGTCGTGC
TCCCCGGAGTGGAGGCGGCCGAGCGCGCCGGGGTGCCCGCCTTCCTGGAGACCTCCGCGCCCCGCAACCT
CCCCTTCTACGAGCGGCTCGGCTTCACCGTCACCGCCGACGTCGAGGTGCCCGAAGGACCGCGCACCTGG
TGCATGACCCGCAAGCCCGGTGCCTGAGAATTCTAACTAGAGCTCGCTGATCAGCCTCGACTGTGCCTTC
TAGTTGCCAGCCATCTGTTGTTTGCCCCTCCCCCGTGCCTTCCTTGACCCTGGAAGGTGCCACTCCCACT
GTCCTTTCCTAATAAAATGAGGAAATTGCATCGCATTGTCTGAGTAGGTGTCATTCTATTCTGGGGGGTG
GGGTGGGGCAGGACAGCAAGGGGGAGGATTGGGAAGAGAATAGCAGGCATGCTGGGGAGCGGCCGCAGGA
ACCCCTAGTGATGGAGTTGGCCACTCCCTCTCTGCGCGCTCGCTCGCTCACTGAGGCCGGGCGACCAAAG
GTCGCCCGACGCCCGGGCTTTGCCCGGGCGGCCTCAGTGAGCGAGCGAGCGCGCAGCTGCCTGCAGGGGC
GCCTGATGCGGTATTTTCTCCTTACGCATCTGTGCGGTATTTCACACCGCATA
[95 nt withheld, positions 6634-6728]
T
[46 nt withheld, positions 6730-6775]
C
[141 nt withheld, positions 6777-6917]
CCTTTGACGTTGGAGTCCACGTTCTTT
[37 nt withheld, positions 6945-6981]
ACTCTATCTCGGGCTATTCTTTTGATTTATAAGGGATTTTGCCGATTTCGGTCTATTGGTTAAAAAATGA
GCTGATTTAACAAAAATTTAACGCGAATTTTAACAAAATATTAACGTTTACAATTTTATGGTGCACTCTC
AGTACAATCTGCTCTGATGCCGCATAGTTAAGCCAGCCCCGACACCCGCCAACACCCGCTGACGCGCCCT
GACGGGCTTGTCTGCTCCCGGCATCCGCTTACAGACAAGCTGTGACCGTCTCCGGGAGCTGCATGTGTCA
GAGGTTTTCACCGTCATCACCGAAACGCGCGAGACGAAAGGGCCTCGTGATACGCCTATTTTTATAGGTT
AATGTCATGATAATAATGGTTTCTTAGACGTCAGGTGGCACTTTTCGGGGAAATGTGCGCGGAACCCCTA
TTTGTTTATTTTTCTAAATACATTCAAATATGTATCCGCTCATGAGACAATAACCCTGATAAATGCTTCA
ATAATATTGAAAAAGGAAGAGTATGAGTATTCAACATTTCCGTGTCGCCCTTATTCCCTTTTTTGCGGCA
TTTTGCCTTCCTGTTTTTGCTCACCCAGAAACGCTGGTGAAAGTAAAAGATGCTGAAGATCAGTTGGGTG
CACGAGTGGGTTACATCGAACTGGATCTCAACAGCGGTAAGATCCTTGAGAGTTTTCGCCCCGAAGAACG
TTTTCCAATGATGAGCACTTTTAAAGTTCTGCTATGTGGCGCGGTATTATCCCGTATTGACGCCGGGCAA
GAGCAACTCGGTCGCCGCATACACTATTCTCAGAATGACTTGGTTGAGTACTCACCAGTCACAGAAAAGC
ATCTTACGGATGGCATGACAGTAAGAGAATTATGCAGTGCTGCCATAACCATGAGTGATAACACTGCGGC
CAACTTACTTCTGACAACGATCGGAGGACCGAAGGAGCTAACCGCTTTTTTGCACAACATGGGGGATCAT
GTAACTCGCCTTGATCGTTGGGAACCGGAGCTGAATGAAGCCATACCAAACGACGAGCGTGACACCACGA
TGCCTGTAGCAATGGCAACAACGTTGCGCAAACTATTAACTGGCGAACTACTTACTCTAGCTTCCCGGCA
ACAATTAATAGACTGGATGGAGGCGGATAAAGTTGCAGGACCACTTCTGCGCTCGGCCCTTCCGGCTGGC
TGGTTTATTGCTGATAAATCTGGAGCCGGTGAGCGTGGAAGCCGCGGTATCATTGCAGCACTGGGGCCAG
ATGGTAAGCCCTCCCGTATCGTAGTTATCTACACGACGGGGAGTCAGGCAACTATGGATGAACGAAATAG
ACAGATCGCTGAGATAGGTGCCTCACTGATTAAGCATTGGTAACTGTCAGACCAAGTTTACTCATATATA
CTTTAGATTGATTTAAAACTTCATTTTTAATTTAAAAGGATCTAGGTGAAGATCCTTTTTGATAATCTCA
TGACCAAAATCCCTTAACGTGAGTTTTCGTTCCACTGAGCGTCAGACCCCGTAGAAAAGATCAAAGGATC
TTCTTGAGATCCTTTTTTTCTGCGCGTAATCTGCTGCTTGCAAACAAAAAAACCACCGCTACCAGCGGTG
GTTTGTTTGCCGGATCAAGAGCTACCAACTCTTTTTCCGAAGGTAACTGGCTTCAGCAGAGCGCAGATAC
CAAATACTGTTCTTCTAGTGTAGCCGTAGTTAGGCCACCACTTCAAGAACTCTGTAGCACCGCCTACATA
CCTCGCTCTGCTAATCCTGTTACCAGTGGCTGCTGCCAGTGGCGATAAGTCGTGTCTTACCGGGTTGGAC
TCAAGACGATAGTTACCGGATAAGGCGCAGCGGTCGGGCTGAACGGGGGGTTCGTGCACACAGCCCAGCT
TGGAGCGAACGACCTACACCGAACTGAGATACCTACAGCGTGAGCTATGAGAAAGCGCCACGCTTCCCGA
AGGGAGAAAGGCGGACAGGTATCCGGTAAGCGGCAGGGTCGGAACAGGAGAGCGCACGAGGGAGCTTCCA
GGGGGAAACGCCTGGTATCTTTATAGTCCTGTCGGGTTTCGCCACCTCTGACTTGAGCGTCGATTTTTGT
GATGCTCGTCAGGGGGGCGGAGCCTATGGAAAAACGCCAGCAACGCGGCCTTTTTACGGTTCCTGGCCTT
TTGCTGGCCTTTTGCTCACATGT
Features (pLannotate 1.2.2; 18 found; start..end, strand, type, name):
      1..241     +  promoter       U6 promoter: RNA polymerase III promoter for human U6 snRNA
    268..343     +  misc_RNA       gRNA scaffold: guide RNA scaffold for the Streptococcus pyogenes CRISPR/Cas9 system
    350..393     +  misc_RNA       gRNA scaffold (fragment): guide RNA scaffold for the Streptococcus pyogenes CRISPR/Cas9 system
    440..725     +  enhancer       CMV enhancer: human cytomegalovirus immediate early enhancer; contains an 18-bp deletion relative to the standard CMV enhancer
    727..1004    +  promoter       chicken β-actin promoter: No description available
   1005..1232    +  intron         hybrid intron: hybrid between chicken β-actin (CBA) and minute virus of mice (MMV) introns (Gray et al., 2011)
   1370..2971    +  CDS            Cas9(N): N-terminal portion of Streptococcus pyogenes Cas9 (Zetsche et al., 2015)
   5471..5518    +  CDS            nucleoplasmin NLS: bipartite nuclear localization signal from nucleoplasmin
   5588..6187    +  CDS            PuroR (fragment): puromycin N-acetyltransferase; pac from Streptomyces; confers resistance to puromycin
   6221..6332    +  polyA_signal   bGH poly(A) signal: bovine growth hormone polyadenylation signal
   6437..6577    +  repeat_region  AAV2 ITR: inverted terminal repeat of adeno-associated virus serotype 2 inverted
   6582..6633    -  misc_feature   bom (fragment): basis of mobility region from pBR322
   6652..7107    +  rep_origin     f1 ori (sequence partly withheld): f1 bacteriophage origin of replication; arrow indicates direction of (+) strand synthesis
   7108..7157    -  misc_feature   bom (fragment): basis of mobility region from pBR322
   7259..7294    -  CDS            rop (fragment): Rop protein, which maintains plasmids at low copy number; rop
   7389..7493    +  promoter       AmpR promoter: bla
   7494..8354    +  CDS            AmpR: β-lactamase; bla; confers resistance to ampicillin, carbenicillin, and related antibiotics
   8525..9113    +  rep_origin     ori: high-copy-number ColE1/pMB1/pBR322/pUC origin of replication
