[The description below was written by a language model from this plasmid's Addgene catalogue record and pLannotate feature annotations shown in this document.]
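Description:
px459 EQR is a mammalian expression plasmid of about 9.2 kb, built on the px459 v2 backbone. It delivers both components of the Streptococcus pyogenes CRISPR/Cas9 system from a single vector. It is maintained in bacteria at high copy through a ColE1/pUC-type origin with ampicillin resistance (AmpR under its own promoter). It also carries an f1 phage origin, short pBR322-derived bom and rop fragments, and a single annotated AAV2 ITR downstream of the expression cassette. One ITR alone does not make this a packaging-competent AAV vector.

The payload consists of two transcription units. A human U6 RNA polymerase III promoter drives a guide RNA built on the SpCas9 gRNA scaffold, and the gap between promoter and scaffold is presumably where a user-chosen spacer goes. Downstream, a hybrid promoter (CMV enhancer, chicken β-actin promoter and a hybrid intron) expresses the roughly 4.1 kb Cas9 coding sequence. This is followed by a nucleoplasmin nuclear localization signal, a puromycin N-acetyltransferase gene and a bGH polyadenylation signal, so transfected cells can be enriched with puromycin. The linker between Cas9 and PuroR is not annotated, and the automated annotation labels only the N-terminal part of Cas9.

The nuclease is the EQR variant, transferred from another deposited plasmid, and it recognizes NGAG PAM motifs rather than the canonical NGG. The catalogue's mutation field reads "VQR", which conflicts with the name and stated purpose, and the specific substitutions are not listed. The plasmid extends genome editing to sites lacking an NGG PAM, and the associated publication concerns auxin-inducible degradation systems in mammalian cells.
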