Addgene plasmid #101732: px459 EQR
Purpose: Expresses a sgRNA and a Cas9 EQR variant that recognizes "NGAG" PAM motifs
Depositing lab: Andrew Holland. Depositing organization: Johns Hopkins University and School of Medicine. Publication: Applying the auxin-inducible degradation system for rapid protein depletion in mammalian cells. Lambrus BG, Moyer TC, Holland AJ. Methods Cell Biol. 2018;144:107-135. doi: 10.1016/bs.mcb.2018.03.004. Epub 2018 Apr 5. PubMed 29804665.
Backbone
  Vector backbone: px459 v2
  Total vector size (bp): 9175
  Vector type: Mammalian Expression
  Selectable markers: Puromycin
Growth in bacteria
  Bacterial resistance: Ampicillin, 100 μg/mL
  Growth temperature: 37°C
  Growth strain: NEB Stable
  Copy number: High Copy
Gene/Insert
  Gene/Insert name: SpCas9 EQR
  Species: S pyogenes
  Insert size (bp): 4101
  Mutation: VQR
Terms and licenses: Academic/Nonprofit Terms; Industry Terms: Not Available to Industry
Depositor comments: Cas9 EQR sequence cloned from Addgene Plasmid #65772 cloned into px459 Addgene plasmid #62988
How to cite: px459 EQR was a gift from Andrew Holland (Addgene plasmid # 101732 ; http://n2t.net/addgene:101732 ; RRID:Addgene_101732)
