>Addgene plasmid #101732 | px459 EQR | addgene partial sequence | sequence record 196595 | Addgene Partial NGS Result
GCGGGCGGGAGTCGCTGCGCGCTGCCTTCGCCCCGTGCCCCGCTCCGCCGCCGCCTCGCGCCGCCCGCCC
CGGCTCTGACTGACCGCGTTACTCCCACAGGTGAGCGGGCGGGACGGCCCTTCTCCTCCGGGCTGTAATT
AGCTGAGCAAGAGGTAAGGGTTTAAGGGATGGTTGGTTGGTGGGGTATTAATGTTTAATTACCTGGAGCA
CCTGCCTGAAATCACTTTTTTTCAGGTTGGACCGGTGCCACCATGGACTATAAGGACCACGACGGAGACT
ACAAGGATCATGATATTGATTACAAAGACGATGACGATAAGATGGCCCCAAAGAAGAAGCGGAAGGTCGG
TATCCACGGAGTCCCAGCAGCCGACAAGAAGTACAGCATCGGCCTGGACATCGGCACCAACTCTGTGGGC
TGGGCCGTGATCACCGACGAGTACAAGGTGCCCAGCAAGAAATTCAAGGTGCTGGGCAACACCGACCGGC
ACAGCATCAAGAAGAACCTGATCGGAGCCCTGCTGTTCGACAGCGGCGAAACAGCCGAGGCCACCCGGCT
GAAGAGAACCGCCAGAAGAAGATACACCAGACGGAAGAACCGGATCTGCTATCTGCAAGAGATCTTCAGC
AACGAGATGGCCAAGGTGGACGACAGCTTCTTCCACAGACTGGAAGAGTCCTTCCTGGTGGAAGAGGATA
AGAAGCACGAGCGGCACCCCATCTTCGGCAACATCGTGGACGAGGTGGCCTACCACGAGAAGTACCCCAC
CATCTACCACCTGAGAAAGAAACTGGTGGACAGCACCGACAAGGCCGACCTGCGGCTGATCTATCTGGCC
CTGGCCCACATGATCAAGTTCCGGGGCCACTTCCTGATCGAGGGCGACCTGAACCCCGACAACAGCGACG
TGGACAAGCTGTTCATCCAGCTGGTGCAGACCTACAACCAGCTGTTCGAGGAAAACCCCATCAACGCCAG
CGGCGTGGACGCCAAGGCCATCCTGTCTGCCAGACTGAGCAAGAGCAGACGGCTGGAAAATCTGATCGCC
CAGCTGCCCGGCGAGAAGAAGAATGGCCTGTTCGGAAACCTGATTGCCCTGAGCCTGGGCCTGACCCCCA
ACTTCAAGAGCAACTTCGACCTGGCCGAGGATGCCAAACTGCAGCTGAGCAAGGACACCTACGACGACGA
CCTGGACAACCTGCTGGCCCAGATCGGCGACCAGTACGCCGACCTGTTTCTGGCCGCCAAGAACCTGTCC
GACGCCATCCTGCTGAGCGACATCCTGAGAGTGAACACCGAGATCACCAAGGCCCCCCTGAGCGCCTCTA
TGATCAAGAGATACGACGAGCACCACCAGGACCTGACCCTGCTGAAAGCTCTCGTGCGGCAGCAGCTGCC
TGAGAAGTACAAAGAGATTTTCTTCGACCAGAGCAAGAACGGCTACGCCGGCTACATTGACGGCGGAGCC
AGCCAGGAAGAGTTCTACAAGTTCATCAAGCCCATCCTGGAAAAGATGGACGGCACCGAGGAACTGCTCG
TGAAGCTGAACAGAGAGGACCTGCTGCGGAAGCAGCGGACCTTCGACAACGGCAGCATCCCCCACCAGAT
CCACCTGGGAGAGCTGCACGCCATTCTGCGGCGGCAGGAAGATTTTTACCCATTCCTGAAGGACAACCGG
GAAAAGATCGAGAAGATCCTGACCTTCCGCATCCCCTACTACGTGGGCCCTCTGGCCAGGGGAAACAGCA
GATTCGCCTGGATGACCAGAAAGAGCGAGGAAACCATCACCCCCTGGAACTTCGAGGAAGTGGTGGACAA
GGGCGCTTCCGCCCAGAGCTTCATCGAGCGGATGACCAACTTCGATAAGAACCTGCCCAACGAGAAGGTG
CTGCCCAAGCACAGCCTGCTGTACGAGTACTTCACCGTGTATAACGAGCTGACCAAAGTGAAATACGTGA
CCGAGGGAATGAGAAAGCCCGCCTTCCTGAGCGGCGAGCAGAAAAAGGCCATCGTGGACCTGCTGTTCAA
GACCAACCGGAAAGTGACCGTGAAGCAGCTGAAAGAGGACTACTTCAAGAAAATCGAGTGCTTCGACTCC
GTGGAAATCTCCGGCGTGGAAGATCGGTTCAACGCCTCCCTGGGCACATACCACGATCTGCTGAAAATTA
TCAAGGACAAGGACTTCCTGGACAATGAGGAAAACGAGGACATTCTGGAAGATATAGTGTTGACTCTTAC
CCTCTTTGAAGATCGGGAAATGATTGAGGAAAGACTAAAAACATACGCTCACCTGTTCGACGATAAGGTT
ATGAAACAGTTAAAGAGGCGTCGCTATACGGGCTGGGGACGATTGTCGCGGAAACTTATCAACGGGATAA
GAGACAAGCAAAGTGGTAAAACTATTCTCGATTTTCTAAAGAGCGACGGCTTCGCCAATAGGAACTTTAT
GCAGCTGATCCATGATGACTCTTTAACCTTCAAAGAGGATATACAAAAGGCACAGGTTTCCGGACAAGGG
GACTCATTGCACGAACATATTGCGAATCTTGCTGGTTCGCCAGCCATCAAAAAGGGCATACTCCAGACAG
TCAAAGTAGTGGATGAGCTAGTTAAGGTCATGGGACGTCACAAACCGGAAAACATTGTAATCGAGATGGC
ACGCGAAAATCAAACGACTCAGAAGGGGCAAAAAAACAGTCGAGAGCGGATGAAGAGAATAGAAGAGGGT
ATTAAAGAACTGGGCAGCCAGATCTTAAAGGAGCATCCTGTGGAAAATACCCAATTGCAGAACGAGAAAC
TTTACCTCTATTACCTACAAAATGGAAGGGACATGTATGTTGATCAGGAACTGGACATAAACCGTTTATC
TGATTACGACGTCGATCACATTGTACCCCAATCCTTTTTGAAGGACGATTCAATCGACAATAAAGTGCTT
ACACGCTCGGATAAGAACCGAGGGAAAAGTGACAATGTTCCAAGCGAGGAAGTCGTAAAGAAAATGAAGA
ACTATTGGCGGCAGCTCCTAAATGCGAAACTGATAACGCAAAGAAAGTTCGATAACTTAACTAAAGCTGA
GAGGGGTGGCTTGTCTGAACTTGACAAGGCCGGATTTATTAAACGTCAGCTCGTGGAAACCCGCCAAATC
ACAAAGCATGTTGCACAGATACTAGATTCCCGAATGAATACGAAATACGACGAGAACGATAAGCTGATTC
GGGAAGTCAAAGTAATCACTTTAAAGTCAAAATTGGTGTCGGACTTCAGAAAGGATTTTCAATTCTATAA
AGTTAGGGAGATAAATAACTACCACCATGCGCACGACGCTTATCTTAATGCCGTCGTAGGGACCGCACTC
ATTAAGAAATACCCGAAGCTAGAAAGTGAGTTTGTGTATGGTGATTACAAAGTTTATGACGTCCGTAAGA
TGATCGCGAAAAGCGAACAGGAGATAGGCAAGGCTACAGCCAAATACTTCTTTTATTCTAACATTATGAA
TTTCTTTAAGACGGAAATCACTCTGGCAAACGGAGAGATACGCAAACGACCTTTAATTGAAACCAATGGG
GAGACAGGTGAAATCGTATGGGATAAGGGCCGGGACTTCGCGACGGTGAGAAAAGTTTTGTCCATGCCCC
AAGTCAACATAGTAAAGAAAACTGAGGTGCAGACCGGAGGGTTTTCAAAGGAATCGATTCTTCCAAAAAG
GAATAGTGATAAGCTCATCGCTCGTAAAAAGGACTGGGACCCGAAAAAGTACGGTGGCTTCGAGAGCCCT
ACAGTTGCCTATTCTGTCCTAGTAGTGGCAAAAGTTGAGAAGGGAAAATCCAAGAAACTGAAGTCAGTCA
AAGAATTATTGGGGATAACGATTATGGAGCGCTCGTCTTTTGAAAAGAACCCCATCGACTTCCTTGAGGC
GAAAGGTTACAAGGAAGTAAAAAAGGATCTCATAATTAAACTACCAAAGTATAGTCTGTTTGAGTTAGAA
AATGGCCGAAAACGGATGTTGGCTAGCGCCGGAGAGCTTCAAAAGGGGAACGAACTCGCACTACCGTCTA
AATACGTGAATTTCCTGTATTTAGCGTCCCATTACGAGAAGTTGAAAGGTTCACCTGAAGATAACGAACA
GAAGCAACTTTTTGTTGAGCAGCACAAACATTATCTCGACGAAATCATAGAGCAAATTTCGGAATTCAGT
AAGAGAGTCATCCTAGCTGATGCCAATCTGGACAAAGTATTAAGCGCATACAACAAGCACAGGGATAAAC
CCATACGTGAGCAGGCGGAAAATATTATCCATTTGTTTACTCTTACCAACCTCGGCGCTCCAGCCGCATT
CAAGTATTTTGACACAACGATAGATCGCAAACAGTACAGATCTACCAAGGAGGTGCTAGACGCGACACTG
ATTCACCAATCCATCACGGGATTATATGAAACTCGGATAGATTTGTCACAGCTTGGGGGTGACAAAAGGC
CGGCGGCCACGAAAAAGGCCGGCCAGGCAAAAAAGAAAAAGGAATTCGGCAGTGGAGAGGGCAGAGGAAG
TCTGCTAACATGCGGTGACGTCGAGGAGAATCCTGGCCCAATGACCGAGTACAAGCCCACGGTGCGCCTC
GCCACCCGCGACGACGTCCCCAGGGCCGTACGCACCCTCGCCGCCGCGTTCGCCGACTACCCCGCCACGC
GCCACACCGTCGATCCGGACCGCCACATCGAGCGGGTCACCGAGCTGCAAGAACTCTTCCTCACGCGCGT
CGGGCTCGACATCGGCAAGGTGTGGGTCGCGGACGACGGCGCCGCGGTGGCGGTCTGGACCACGCCGGAG
AGCGTCGAAGCGGGGGCGGTGTTCGCCGAGATCGGCCCGCGCATGGCCGAGTTGAGCGGTTCCCGGCTGG
CCGCGCAGCAACAGATGGAAGGCCTCCTGGCGCCGCACCGGCCCAAGGAGCCCGCGTGGTTCCTGGCCAC
CGTCGGAGTCTCGCCCGACCACCAGGGCAAGGGTCTGGGCAGCGCCGTCGTGCTCCCCGGAGTGGAGGCG
GCCGAGCGCGCCGGGGTGCCCGCCTTCCTGGAGACCTCCGCGCCCCGCAACCTCCCCTTCTACGAGCGGC
TCGGCTTCACCGTCACCGCCGACGTCGAGGTGCCCGAAGGACCGCGCACCTGGTGCATGACCCGCAAGCC
CGGTGCCTGAGAATTCTAACTAGAGCTCGCTGATCAGCCTCGACTGTGCCTTCTAGTTGCCAGCCATCTG
TTGTTTGCCCCTCCCCCGTGCCTTCCTTGACCCTGGAAGGTGCCACTCCCACTGTCCTTTCCTAATAAAA
TGAGGAAATTGCATCGCATTGTCTGAGTAGGTGTCATTCTATTCTGGGGGGTGGGGTGGGGCAGGACAGC
AAGGGGGAGGATTGGGAAGAGAATAGCAGGCATGCTGGGGAGCGGCCGCAGGAACCCCTAGTGATGGAGT
TGGCCACTCCCTCTCTGCGCGCTCGCTCGCTCACTGAGGCCGGGCGACCAAAGGTCGCCCGACGCCCGGG
CTTTGCCCGGGCGGCCTCAGTGAGCGAGCGAGCGCGCAGCTGCCTGCAGGGGCGCCTGATGCGGTATTTT
CTCCTTACGCATCTGTGCGGTATTTCACACCGCATA
[95 nt withheld, positions 5637-5731]
T
[46 nt withheld, positions 5733-5778]
C
[141 nt withheld, positions 5780-5920]
CCTTTGACGTTGGAGTCCACGTTCTTT
[37 nt withheld, positions 5948-5984]
ACTCTATCTCGGGCTATTCTTTTGATTTATAAGGGATTTTGCCGATTTCGGTCTATTGGTTAAAAAATGA
GCTGATTTAACAAAAATTTAACGCGAATTTTAACAAAATATTAACGTTTACAATTTTATGGTGCACTCTC
AGTACAATCTGCTCTGATGCCGCATAGTTAAGCCAGCCCCGACACCCGCCAACACCCGCTGACGCGCCCT
GACGGGCTTGTCTGCTCCCGGCATCCGCTTACAGACAAGCTGTGACCGTCTCCGGGAGCTGCATGTGTCA
GAGGTTTTCACCGTCATCACCGAAACGCGCGAGACGAAAGGGCCTCGTGATACGCCTATTTTTATAGGTT
AATGTCATGATAATAATGGTTTCTTAGACGTCAGGTGGCACTTTTCGGGGAAATGTGCGCGGAACCCCTA
TTTGTTTATTTTTCTAAATACATTCAAATATGTATCCGCTCATGAGACAATAACCCTGATAAATGCTTCA
ATAATATTGAAAAAGGAAGAGTATGAGTATTCAACATTTCCGTGTCGCCCTTATTCCCTTTTTTGCGGCA
TTTTGCCTTCCTGTTTTTGCTCACCCAGAAACGCTGGTGAAAGTAAAAGATGCTGAAGATCAGTTGGGTG
CACGAGTGGGTTACATCGAACTGGATCTCAACAGCGGTAAGATCCTTGAGAGTTTTCGCCCCGAAGAACG
TTTTCCAATGATGAGCACTTTTAAAGTTCTGCTATGTGGCGCGGTATTATCCCGTATTGACGCCGGGCAA
GAGCAACTCGGTCGCCGCATACACTATTCTCAGAATGACTTGGTTGAGTACTCACCAGTCACAGAAAAGC
ATCTTACGGATGGCATGACAGTAAGAGAATTATGCAGTGCTGCCATAACCATGAGTGATAACACTGCGGC
CAACTTACTTCTGACAACGATCGGAGGACCGAAGGAGCTAACCGCTTTTTTGCACAACATGGGGGATCAT
GTAACTCGCCTTGATCGTTGGGAACCGGAGCTGAATGAAGCCATACCAAACGACGAGCGTGACACCACGA
TGCCTGTAGCAATGGCAACAACGTTGCGCAAACTATTAACTGGCGAACTACTTACTCTAGCTTCCCGGCA
ACAATTAATAGACTGGATGGAGGCGGATAAAGTTGCAGGACCACTTCTGCGCTCGGCCCTTCCGGCTGGC
TGGTTTATTGCTGATAAATCTGGAGCCGGTGAGCGTGGAAGCCGCGGTATCATTGCAGCACTGGGGCCAG
ATGGTAAGCCCTCCCGTATCGTAGTTATCTACACGACGGGGAGTCAGGCAACTATGGATGAACGAAATAG
ACAGATCGCTGAGATAGGTGCCTCACTGATTAAGCATTGGTAACTGTCAGACCAAGTTTACTCATATATA
CTTTAGATTGATTTAAAACTTCATTTTTAATTTAAAAGGATCTAGGTGAAGATCCTTTTTGATAATCTCA
TGACCAAAATCCCTTAACGTGAGTTTTCGTTCCACTGAGCGTCAGACCCCGTAGAAAAGATCAAAGGATC
TTCTTGAGATCCTTTTTTTCTGCGCGTAATCTGCTGCTTGCAAACAAAAAAACCACCGCTACCAGCGGTG
GTTTGTTTGCCGGATCAAGAGCTACCAACTCTTTTTCCGAAGGTAACTGGCTTCAGCAGAGCGCAGATAC
CAAATACTGTTCTTCTAGTGTAGCCGTAGTTAGGCCACCACTTCAAGAACTCTGTAGCACCGCCTACATA
CCTCGCTCTGCTAATCCTGTTACCAGTGGCTGCTGCCAGTGGCGATAAGTCGTGTCTTACCGGGTTGGAC
TCAAGACGATAGTTACCGGATAAGGCGCAGCGGTCGGGCTGAACGGGGGGTTCGTGCACACAGCCCAGCT
TGGAGCGAACGACCTACACCGAACTGAGATACCTACAGCGTGAGCTATGAGAAAGCGCCACGCTTCCCGA
AGGGAGAAAGGCGGACAGGTATCCGGTAAGCGGCAGGGTCGGAACAGGAGAGCGCACGAGGGAGCTTCCA
GGGGGAAACGCCTGGTATCTTTATAGTCCTGTCGGGTTTCGCCACCTCTGACTTGAGCGTCGATTTTTGT
GATGCTCGTCAGGGGGGCGGAGCCTATGGAAAAACGCCAGCAACGCGGCCTTTTTACGGTTCCTGGCCTT
TTGCTGGCCTTTTGCTCACATGTGAGGGCCTATTTCCCATGATTCCTTCATATTTGCATATACGATACAA
GGCTGTTAGAGAGATAATTGGAATTAATTTGACTGTAAACACAAAGATATTAGTACAAAATACGTGACGT
AGAAAGTAATAATTTCTTGGGTAGTTTGCAGTTTTAAAATTATGTTTTAAAATGGACTATCATATGCTTA
CCGTAACTTGAAAGTATTTCGATTTCTTGGCTTTATATATCTTGTGGAAAGGACGAAACACCGGGTCTTC
GAGAAGACCTGTTTTAGAGCTAGAAATAGCAAGTTAAAATAAGGCTAGTCCGTTATCAACTTGAAAAAGT
GGCACCGAGTCGGTGCTTTTTTGTTTTAGAGCTAGAAATAGCAAGTTAAAATAAGGCTAGTCCGTTTTTA
GCGCGTGCGCCAATTCTGCAGACAAATGGCTCTAGAGGTACCCGTTACATAACTTACGGTAAATGGCCCG
CCTGGCTGACCGCCCAACGACCCCCGCCCATTGACGTCAATAGTAACGCCAATAGGGACTTTCCATTGAC
GTCAATGGGTGGAGTATTTACGGTAAACTGCCCACTTGGCAGTACATCAAGTGTATCATATGCCAAGTAC
GCCCCCTATTGACGTCAATGACGGTAAATGGCCCGCCTGGCATTGTGCCCAGTACATGACCTTATGGGAC
TTTCCTACTTGGCAGTACATCTACGTATTAGTCATCGCTATTACCATGGTCGAGGTGAGCCCCACGTTCT
GCTTCACTCTCCCCATCTCCCCCCCCTCCCCACCCCCAATTTTGTATTTATTTATTTTTTAATTATTTTG
TGCAGCGATGGGGGCGGGGGGGGGG
